>Addgene plasmid #143449 | TFORF0912 | addgene full sequence | sequence record 397934 | Addgene NGS Result
TTAATGTAGTCTTATGCAATACTCTTGTAGTCTTGCAACATGGTAACGATGAGTTAGCAACATGCCTTAC
AAGGAGAGAAAAAGCACCGTGCATGCCGATTGGTGGAAGTAAGGTGGTACGATCGTGCCTTATTAGGAAG
GCAACAGACGGGTCTGACATGGATTGGACGAACCACTGAATTGCCGCATTGCAGAGATATTGTATTTAAG
TGCCTAGCTCGATACATAAACGGGTCTCTCTGGTTAGACCAGATCTGAGCCTGGGAGCTCTCTGGCTAAC
TAGGGAACCCACTGCTTAAGCCTCAATAAAGCTTGCCTTGAGTGCTTCAAGTAGTGTGTGCCCGTCTGTT
GTGTGACTCTGGTAACTAGAGATCCCTCAGACCCTTTTAGTCAGTGTGGAAAATCTCTAGCAGTGGCGCC
CGAACAGGGACTTGAAAGCGAAAGGGAAACCAGAGGAGCTCTCTCGACGCAGGACTCGGCTTGCTGAAGC
GCGCACGGCAAGAGGCGAGGGGCGGCGACTGGTGAGTACGCCAAAAATTTTGACTAGCGGAGGCTAGAAG
GAGAGAGATGGGTGCGAGAGCGTCAGTATTAAGCGGGGGAGAATTAGATCGCGATGGGAAAAAATTCGGT
TAAGGCCAGGGGGAAAGAAAAAATATAAATTAAAACATATAGTATGGGCAAGCAGGGAGCTAGAACGATT
CGCAGTTAATCCTGGCCTGTTAGAAACATCAGAAGGCTGTAGACAAATACTGGGACAGCTACAACCATCC
CTTCAGACAGGATCAGAAGAACTTAGATCATTATATAATACAGTAGCAACCCTCTATTGTGTGCATCAAA
GGATAGAGATAAAAGACACCAAGGAAGCTTTAGACAAGATAGAGGAAGAGCAAAACAAAAGTAAGACCAC
CGCACAGCAAGCGGCCGCTGATCTTCAGACCTGGAGGAGGAGATATGAGGGACAATTGGAGAAGTGAATT
ATATAAATATAAAGTAGTAAAAATTGAACCATTAGGAGTAGCACCCACCAAGGCAAAGAGAAGAGTGGTG
CAGAGAGAAAAAAGAGCAGTGGGAATAGGAGCTTTGTTCCTTGGGTTCTTGGGAGCAGCAGGAAGCACTA
TGGGCGCAGCGTCAATGACGCTGACGGTACAGGCCAGACAATTATTGTCTGGTATAGTGCAGCAGCAGAA
CAATTTGCTGAGGGCTATTGAGGCGCAACAGCATCTGTTGCAACTCACAGTCTGGGGCATCAAGCAGCTC
CAGGCAAGAATCCTGGCTGTGGAAAGATACCTAAAGGATCAACAGCTCCTGGGGATTTGGGGTTGCTCTG
GAAAACTCATTTGCACCACTGCTGTGCCTTGGAATGCTAGTTGGAGTAATAAATCTCTGGAACAGATTTG
GAATCACACGACCTGGATGGAGTGGGACAGAGAAATTAACAATTACACAAGCTTAATACACTCCTTAATT
GAAGAATCGCAAAACCAGCAAGAAAAGAATGAACAAGAATTATTGGAATTAGATAAATGGGCAAGTTTGT
GGAATTGGTTTAACATAACAAATTGGCTGTGGTATATAAAATTATTCATAATGATAGTAGGAGGCTTGGT
AGGTTTAAGAATAGTTTTTGCTGTACTTTCTATAGTGAATAGAGTTAGGCAGGGATATTCACCATTATCG
TTTCAGACCCACCTCCCAACCCCGAGGGGACCCATGCATTGCATCTCAATTAGTCAGCAACCAGGTGTGG
AAAGTCCCCAGGCTCCCCAGCAGGCAGAAGTATGCAAAGCATGCGTCTCAATTAGTCAGCAACCATAGTC
CCGCCCCTAACTCCGCCCATCCCGCCCCTAACTCCGCCCAGTTCCGCCCATTCTCCGCCCCATGGCTGAC
TAATTTTTTTTATTTATGCAGAGGCCGAGGCCGCCTCGGCCTCTGAGCTATTCCAGAAGTAGTGAGGAGG
CTTTTTTGGAGGCCTAGGCTTTTGCAAAAAGCTTTCTAGAGGTACCACCGGAGCTTACCATGACCGAGTA
CAAGCCCACGGTGCGCCTCGCCACCCGCGACGACGTCCCCAGGGCCGTACGCACCCTCGCCGCCGCGTTC
GCCGACTACCCCGCCACGCGCCACACCGTCGATCCGGACCGCCACATCGAGCGGGTCACCGAGCTGCAAG
AACTCTTCCTCACGCGCGTCGGGCTCGACATCGGCAAGGTGTGGGTCGCGGACGACGGCGCCGCCGTGGC
GGTCTGGACCACGCCGGAGAGCGTCGAAGCGGGGGCGGTGTTCGCCGAGATCGGCCCGCGCATGGCCGAG
TTGAGCGGTTCCCGGCTGGCCGCGCAGCAACAGATGGAAGGCCTCCTGGCGCCGCACCGGCCCAAGGAGC
CCGCGTGGTTCCTGGCCACCGTCGGCGTCTCGCCCGACCACCAGGGCAAGGGTCTGGGCAGCGCCGTCGT
GCTCCCCGGAGTGGAGGCGGCCGAGCGCGCCGGGGTGCCCGCCTTCCTGGAGACCTCCGCGCCCCGCAAC
CTCCCCTTCTACGAGCGGCTCGGCTTCACCGTCACCGCCGACGTCGAGGTGCCCGAAGGACCGCGCACCT
GGTGCATGACCCGCAAGCCCGGTGCCAGTTAACGAATTCTAGATCTTGAGACAAATGGCAGTATTCATCC
ACAATTTTAAAAGAAAAGGGGGGATTGGGGGGTACAGTGCAGGGGAAAGAATAGTAGACATAATAGCAAC
AGACATACAAACTAAAGAATTACAAAAACAAATTACAAAAATTCAAAATTTTCGGGTTTATTACAGGGAC
AGCAGAGATCCACTTTGGCGCCGGCTCGAGGCCTGCAGGTGCAAAGATGGATAAAGTTTTAAACAGAGAG
GAATCTTTGCAGCTAATGGACCTTCTAGGTCTTGAAAGGAGTGGGAATTGGCTCCGGTGCCCGTCAGTGG
GCAGAGCGCACATCGCCCACAGTCCCCGAGAAGTTGGGGGGAGGGGTCGGCAATTGAACCGGTGCCTAGA
GAAGGTGGCGCGGGGTAAACTGGGAAAGTGATGTCGTGTACTGGCTCCGCCTTTTTCCCGAGGGTGGGGG
AGAACCGTATATAAGTGCAGTAGTCGCCGTGAACGTTCTTTTTCGCAACGGGTTTGCCGCCAGAACACAG
GTAAGTGCCGTGTGTGGTTCCCGCGGGCCTGGCCTCTTTACGGGTTATGGCCCTTGCGTGCCTTGAATTA
CTTCCACCTGGCTGCAGTACGTGATTCTTGATCCCGAGCTTCGGGTTGGAAGTGGGTGGGAGAGTTCGAG
GCCTTGCGCTTAAGGAGCCCCTTCGCCTCGTGCTTGAGTTGAGGCCTGGCCTGGGCGCTGGGGCCGCCGC
GTGCGAATCTGGTGGCACCTTCGCGCCTGTCTCGCTGCTTTCGATAAGTCTCTAGCCATTTAAAATTTTT
GATGACCTGCTGCGACGCTTTTTTTCTGGCAAGATAGTCTTGTAAATGCGGGCCAAGATCTGCACACTGG
TATTTCGGTTTTTGGGGCCGCGGGCGGCGACGGGGCCCGTGCGTCCCAGCGCACATGTTCGGCGAGGCGG
GGCCTGCGAGCGCGGCCACCGAGAATCGGACGGGGGTAGTCTCAAGCTGGCCGGCCTGCTCTGGTGCCTG
GCCTCGCGCCGCCGTGTATCGCCCCGCCCTGGGCGGCAAGGCTGGCCCGGTCGGCACCAGTTGCGTGAGC
GGAAAGATGGCCGCTTCCCGGCCCTGCTGCAGGGAGCTCAAAATGGAGGACGCGGCGCTCGGGAGAGCGG
GCGGGTGAGTCACCCACACAAAGGAAAAGGGCCTTTCCGTCCTCAGCCGTCGCTTCATGTGACTCCACGG
AGTACCGGGCGCCGTCCAGGCACCTCGATTAGTTCTCGAGCTTTTGGAGTACGTCGTCTTTAGGTTGGGG
GGAGGGGTTTTATGCGATGGAGTTTCCCCACACTGAGTGGGTGGAGACTGAAGTTAGGCCAGCTTGGCAC
TTGATGTAATTCTCCTTGGAATTTGCCCTTTTTGAGTTTGGATCTTGGTTCATTCTCAAGCCTCAGACAG
TGGTTCAAAGTTTTTTTCTTCCATTTCAGGTGTCGTGAGGCTAGCACCGCCACCATGGAGGTTCCAGAAC
CCACCTGCCCTGCCCCTCCTGCGAGGGACCAGCCAGCTCCCACTCCTGGCCCTCCAGGGGCCCCAGGTGG
CCAGGCCTCACCTCACCTGACCCTGGGCCCTGTCCTTCTGCCGCCAGAGCAGGGCCTGGCCCCCCCCACT
GTGTTCCTGAAGGCCCTGCCCATCCCACTGTACCACACGGTGCCTCCCGGGGGCCTCCAGCCCCGCGCCC
CGCTAGTGACGGGCAGCCTAGATGGGGGCAACGTGCCCTTCATACTCAGCCCTGTGCTGCAGCCTGAAGG
GCCTGGCCCCACCCAGGTGGGGAAGCCGGCGGCCCCTACGCTGACGGTGAACATCGTGGGCACTCTGCCT
GTCCTGTCGCCGGGCCTGGGCCCCACGCTGGGCAGCCCAGGCAAGGTGCGGAATGCGGGCAAGTACCTGT
GTCCGCACTGTGGTCGCGACTGCCTGAAGCCCAGTGTTCTAGAGAAGCACATCCGGTCCCACACGGGTGA
GAGGCCCTTCCCGTGTGCCACCTGCGGCATCGCCTTTAAGACCCAGAGCAATCTCTACAAGCACAGGCGG
ACGCAGACGCACCTCAACAACTCCCGGCTGTCCTCAGAGTCCGAGGGCGCCGGGGGCGGCCTCCTGGAGG
AAGGGGACAAGGCCGGAGAGCCCCCCAGACCAGAGGGCAGGGGCGAGAGCAGGTGCCAGGGGATGCACGA
AGGCGCCTCGGAGAGACCCCTTTCTCCGGGTGCCCACGTGCCCCTACTTGCCAAGAACCTGGATGTGAGG
ACCGAAGCTGCTCCCTGTCCAGGGTCCGCATTTGCCGACAGAGAGGCTCCTTGGGACTCTGCCCCCATGG
CGTCACCTGGGCTCCCAGCGGCCAGCACACAACCCTGGCGTAAGTTGCCAGAGCAGAAGTCGCCGACCGC
CGGGAAGCCGTGCGCCCTGCAGCGGCAGCAGGCGACGGCAGCGGAGAAGCCCTGGGATGCCAAGGCCCCC
GAGGGCCGGCTGCGGAAGTGTGAGAGCACCGACTCGGGGTACCTGTCGCGCTCCGACAGCGCGGAGCAGC
CGCATGCGCCCTGCAGCCCCCTGCACAGCCTTTCGGAGCACAGCGCCGAGTCCGAGGGGGAGGGCGGCCC
GGGCCCGGGGCCAGGGGTCGCAGGGGCCGAGCCCGGGGCGCGAGAAGCCGGCCTGGAGCTGGAGAAGAAG
CGGCTGGAGGAGCGCATCGCCCAGCTCATCTCCCACAACCAGGCGGTGGTGGACGATGCCCAGCTGGACA
ACGTGCGGCCCCGGAAGACCGGGCTGTCCAAACAGGGCAGCATCGACCTGCCCACGCCCTACACCTACAA
GGACTCCTTCCACTTTGACATCCGCGCGCTGGAGCCAGGCCGTAGGAGGGCCCCGGGCCCCGTGCGCTCC
ACCTGGACGCCCCCAGACAAGTCTCGGCCCCTCTTCTTCCACTCCGTCCCCACTCAGCTCTCCACCACCG
TGGAATGTGTCCCCGTCACCAGGAGCAACTCGCTGCCCTTCGTCGAGGGCTCCAGGACGTGGCTGGAGCC
CAGGGAGCCCCGGGACCCCTGGTCCAGGACGCAGAAGCCTCTGAGCCCCAGGCCCGGCCCAGCCCGCCTG
GGCTGCCGCTCGGGACTAAGCTCGACTGACGTTCCCAGTGGGCATCCCCGGGCCCTGGTCAGACAGGCCG
CGGTGGAGGACCTGCCAGGCACCCCCATTGGCGATGCCCTGGTGCCCGCAGAGGACACAGACGCAAAGAG
AACTGCTGCGCGGGAGGCCATGGCCGGCAAGGGCAGAGCGGGCGGCAGGAAGTGCGGCCAGAGAAGGCTG
AAGATGTTCTCCCAGGAGAAGTGGCAGGTGTACGGGGATGAGACGTTCAAAAGGATCTACCAGAAAATGA
AAGCCAGTCCCCATGGAGGCAAGAAAGCCAGGGAGGTGGGAATGGGCAGTGGGGCAGAACTGGGCTTTCC
TCTGCAGAAAGAGGCAGCAGGGAGCTCAGGCACAGTCCCCACCCAAGACAGGAGGACCCCTGTCCATGAG
GACATATCCGCAGGGGCAACGCCAGAGCCTTGGGGAAATCCACCAGCCCTGGAGGCCTCCTTGGTGACTG
AACCCACTAAGCATGGGGAGACGGTGGCCAGGAGAGGAGACAGTGACCGACCCAGGGTGGAAGAGGCTGT
GTCATCCCCTGCACTGGGTGGCAGAGACAGTCCCTGTTCAGGCAGTAGGAGCCCCCTGGTCTCTCCAAAT
GGGAGGCTGGAACTGGGGTGGCAGATGCCCCCAGCACCTGGCCCCCTCAAAGGGGGTGATGTAGAGGCTC
CCAGGCCAGTTTGGCCGGACCCCAAGCTGGAAGGAGGTGCCCGAGGTGTGGGGGATGTTCAGGAGACCTG
CCTGTGGGCCCAGACTGTCCTGAGATGGCCCAGCAGGGGCTCAGGGGAGGACAAGCTCCCCTCAGAGAGG
AAGAAGCTGAAAGTGGAGGACCTGCACAGCTGGAAGCAACCAGAGCCTGTGAGCGCAGAGACCCCAGGTG
GGCCCACGCAGCCTGCCTCTTTGTCATCCCAGAAGCAGGATGCCGATCCCGGGGAGGTGCCAGGGGGCTC
AAAGGAGAGTGCCAGGCAGGTGGGCGAGCCTCTGGAGTCCTCTGGAGCCTCCTTGGCTGCTGCTTCTGTT
GCCCTGAAGAGGGTGGGGCCAAGGGACAAGGCTACCCCACTGCATCCTGCAGCCCCAGCCCCCGCAGAGC
ACCCCTCGCTGGCCACCCCACCTCAGGCTCCTAGAGTGCTCTCTGCCCTGGCAGATAATGCCTTTTCCCC
CAAGTACCTCCTCAGGTTACCTCAGGCAGAGACCCCCTTACCACTGCCCATTCCCTGGGGACCAAGGCAC
AGCCAGGACTCTCTCTGCAGCAGTGGGTGGCCTGAAGAACGGGCATCATTTGTTGGGTCAGGACTGGGGA
CCCCTCTTTCTCCCAGCCCAGCCTCAGGCCCCTCCCCAGGTGAGGCGGACAGCATCCTGGAGGACCCCAG
CTGTTCCAGGCCACAGGATGGGAGAAAAGGGGCACAGTTGGGGGGGGACAAGGGGGACAGGATGGCCACT
AGCAGGCCAGCAGCCAGGGAGTTGCCCATCTCAGCACCAGGGGCTCCCAGGGAGGCTACCTCCTCCCCGC
CCACTCCAACGTGTGAGGCACACTTAGTTCAGGACATGGAGGGTGACAGCCACCGTATCCATCGCCTCTG
CATGGGCAGCACTTTGGCAAGGGCCAGGCTCTCTGGGGATGTCCTGAATCCCTGGGTACCCAACTGGGAG
CTGGGGGAGCCTCCTGGGAATGCCCCAGAAGATCCTTCTTCAGGGCCCCTGGTGGGCCCCGACCCGTGTT
CCCCCCTCCAGCCTGGCTCCTTCCTCACTGCCCTCACTCGGCCTCAGGGTGTGCCCCCAGGCTGGCCAGA
GCTGGCCTTGTCTTCCCACTCAGGGACGTCCCGGAGCCACAGCACCCGCAGTCCCCACAGCACCCAAAAC
CCCTTTCCCTCACTGAAGGCTGAGCCGCGGCTCACGTGGTGTTGCCTGAGCCGCAGTGTCCCTCTGCCCG
CGGAGCAGAAGGCAAAGGCGGCATCTGTGTACTTGGCGGTGCACTTTCCTGGTAGCAGCCTCCGAGATGA
GGGTCCCAATGGCCCTCCTGGGAGCAATGGAGGATGGACCTGGACAAGCCCTGGAGAAGGAGGGCCGGCG
CAGATGTCCAAGTTCTCCTACCCAACAGTCCCAGGGGTGATGCCCCAGCACCAGGTGTCTGAGCCAGAAT
GGAAGAAAGGCCTGCCTTGGAGGGCAAAGATGTCTCGTGGGAACAGCAAGCAGAGAAAACTGAAGATCAA
CCCTAAAAGGTACAAAGGGAATTTCTTGCAGAGCTGTGTTCAGCTGAGAGCCAGTAGACTTCGCACACCA
ACCTGGGTGCGAAGAAGAAGCCGCCACCCTCCCGCACTTGAGGGACTGAAGCCATGCAGGACCCCTGGGC
AGACCTCTTCAGAAATAGCAGGTCTGAATCTGCAAGAGGAGCCATCTTGTGCCACCTCAGAATCACCTCC
TTGTTGTGGGAAGGAAGAGAAGAAGGAAGGTGACTGCAGACAAACCTTAGGAACCCTCTCTCTTGGTACA
AGTTCAAGAATTGTCAGGGAAATGGACAAACGAACTGTGAAGGATATTTCTCCATCTGCTGGTGAGCATG
GTGACTGTACTACTCACAGCACTGCTGCCACATCAGGATTATCTCTGCAATCTGACACCTGCCTGGCAGT
GGTTAATGACGTGCCTCTACCCCCTGGCAAAGGTCTTGACCTTGGGTTGCTGGAGACTCAGCTGCTGGCC
TCCCAGGATTCAGTCTCAACAGATCCCAAACCATACATCTTCTCAGATGCTCAAAGGCCTTCTTCCTTTG
GGTCCAAAGGAACTTTTCCCCACCATGACATTGCTACCTCTGTGGCTGCCGTTTGTATTTCTCTGCCAGT
GAGAACAGATCACATAGCCCAGGAAATTCACAGTGCTGAATCACGAGACCACAGCCAGACTGCAGGGAGG
ACTCTGACATCAAGCTCCCCAGACAGCAAAGTCACAGAAGAGGGCAGAGCACAGACCCTCTTGCCAGGGA
GACCTTCATCTGGACAAAGAATTTCAGATTCGGTTCCACTGGAGTCAACTGAAAAAACTCATCTTGAAAT
ACCAGCTTCAGGACCAAGTTCAGCTAGTTCACACCACAAGGAAGGGAGACACAAGACGTTTTTTCCTTCC
AGAGGCCAGTATGGGTGTGGGGAAATGACTGTCCCCTGCCCCTCTTTAGGAAGTGACGGTAGGAAACGTC
AGGTATCTGGATTAATCACTCGGAAAGATTCTGTGGTTCCTTCTAAGCCAGAGCAGCCCATAGAAATTCC
TGAAGCCCCTTCTAAATCCCTCAAGAAGAGGAGTCTGGAAGGAATGAGAAAGCAAACTCGAGTAGAGTTC
AGTGACACCAGCAGCGACGATGAAGACCGATTAGTTATAGAAATATAGTAATGAACTAGTCCGTAACTTG
AAAGTATTTCGATTTCTTGGCTTTATATATCTTGTGGAAAGGACGACACCCATATCCCTACGATAGCAGC
ACGCGTTAAGTCGACAATCAACCTCTGGATTACAAAATTTGTGAAAGATTGACTGGTATTCTTAACTATG
TTGCTCCTTTTACGCTATGTGGATACGCTGCTTTAATGCCTTTGTATCATGCTATTGCTTCCCGTATGGC
TTTCATTTTCTCCTCCTTGTATAAATCCTGGTTGCTGTCTCTTTATGAGGAGTTGTGGCCCGTTGTCAGG
CAACGTGGCGTGGTGTGCACTGTGTTTGCTGACGCAACCCCCACTGGTTGGGGCATTGCCACCACCTGTC
AGCTCCTTTCCGGGACTTTCGCTTTCCCCCTCCCTATTGCCACGGCGGAACTCATCGCCGCCTGCCTTGC
CCGCTGCTGGACAGGGGCTCGGCTGTTGGGCACTGACAATTCCGTGGTGTTGTCGGGGAAATCATCGTCC
TTTCCTTGGCTGCTCGCCTGTGTTGCCACCTGGATTCTGCGCGGGACGTCCTTCTGCTACGTCCCTTCGG
CCCTCAATCCAGCGGACCTTCCTTCCCGCGGCCTGCTGCCGGCTCTGCGGCCTCTTCCGCGTCTTCGCCT
TCGCCCTCAGACGAGTCGGATCTCCCTTTGGGCCGCCTCCCCGCGTCGACTTTAAGACCAATGACTTACA
AGGCAGCTGTAGATCTTAGCCACTTTTTAAAAGAAAAGGGGGGACTGGAAGGGCTAATTCACTCCCAACG
AAGACAAGATCTGCTTTTTGCTTGTACTGGGTCTCTCTGGTTAGACCAGATCTGAGCCTGGGAGCTCTCT
GGCTAACTAGGGAACCCACTGCTTAAGCCTCAATAAAGCTTGCCTTGAGTGCTTCAAGTAGTGTGTGCCC
GTCTGTTGTGTGACTCTGGTAACTAGAGATCCCTCAGACCCTTTTAGTCAGTGTGGAAAATCTCTAGCAG
TACGTATAGTAGTTCATGTCATCTTATTATTCAGTATTTATAACTTGCAAAGAAATGAATATCAGAGAGT
GAGAGGAACTTGTTTATTGCAGCTTATAATGGTTACAAATAAAGCAATAGCATCACAAATTTCACAAATA
AAGCATTTTTTTCACTGCATTCTAGTTGTGGTTTGTCCAAACTCATCAATGTATCTTATCATGTCTGGCT
CTAGCTATCCCGCCCCTAACTCCGCCCATCCCGCCCCTAACTCCGCCCAGTTCCGCCCATTCTCCGCCCC
ATGGCTGACTAATTTTTTTTATTTATGCAGAGGCCGAGGCCGCCTCGGCCTCTGAGCTATTCCAGAAGTA
GTGAGGAGGCTTTTTTGGAGGCCTAGGGACGTACCCAATTCGCCCTATAGTGAGTCGTATTACGCGCGCT
CACTGGCCGTCGTTTTACAACGTCGTGACTGGGAAAACCCTGGCGTTACCCAACTTAATCGCCTTGCAGC
ACATCCCCCTTTCGCCAGCTGGCGTAATAGCGAAGAGGCCCGCACCGATCGCCCTTCCCAACAGTTGCGC
AGCCTGAATGGCGAATGGG
[124 nt withheld, positions 10730-10853]
C
[91 nt withheld, positions 10855-10945]
A
[49 nt withheld, positions 10947-10995]
CCTTTGACGTTGGAGTCCACGTTCTTT
[37 nt withheld, positions 11023-11059]
ACCCTATCTCGGTCTATTCTTTTGATTTATAAGGGATTTTGCCGATTTCGGCCTATTGGTTAAAAAATGA
GCTGATTTAACAAAAATTTAACGCGAATTTTAACAAAATATTAACGCTTACAATTTAGGTGGCACTTTTC
GGGGAAATGTGCGCGGAACCCCTATTTGTTTATTTTTCTAAATACATTCAAATATGTATCCGCTCATGAG
ACAATAACCCTGATAAATGCTTCAATAATATTGAAAAAGGAAGAGTATGAGTATTCAACATTTCCGTGTC
GCCCTTATTCCCTTTTTTGCGGCATTTTGCCTTCCTGTTTTTGCTCACCCAGAAACGCTGGTGAAAGTAA
AAGATGCTGAAGATCAGTTGGGTGCACGAGTGGGTTACATCGAACTGGATCTCAACAGCGGTAAGATCCT
TGAGAGTTTTCGCCCCGAAGAACGTTTTCCAATGATGAGCACTTTTAAAGTTCTGCTATGTGGCGCGGTA
TTATCCCGTATTGACGCCGGGCAAGAGCAACTCGGTCGCCGCATACACTATTCTCAGAATGACTTGGTTG
AGTACTCACCAGTCACAGAAAAGCATCTTACGGATGGCATGACAGTAAGAGAATTATGCAGTGCTGCCAT
AACCATGAGTGATAACACTGCGGCCAACTTACTTCTGACAACGATCGGAGGACCGAAGGAGCTAACCGCT
TTTTTGCACAACATGGGGGATCATGTAACTCGCCTTGATCGTTGGGAACCGGAGCTGAATGAAGCCATAC
CAAACGACGAGCGTGACACCACGATGCCTGTAGCAATGGCAACAACGTTGCGCAAACTATTAACTGGCGA
ACTACTTACTCTAGCTTCCCGGCAACAATTAATAGACTGGATGGAGGCGGATAAAGTTGCAGGACCACTT
CTGCGCTCGGCCCTTCCGGCTGGCTGGTTTATTGCTGATAAATCTGGAGCCGGTGAGCGTGGGTCTCGCG
GTATCATTGCAGCACTGGGGCCAGATGGTAAGCCCTCCCGTATCGTAGTTATCTACACGACGGGGAGTCA
GGCAACTATGGATGAACGAAATAGACAGATCGCTGAGATAGGTGCCTCACTGATTAAGCATTGGTAACTG
TCAGACCAAGTTTACTCATATATACTTTAGATTGATTTAAAACTTCATTTTTAATTTAAAAGGATCTAGG
TGAAGATCCTTTTTGATAATCTCATGACCAAAATCCCTTAACGTGAGTTTTCGTTCCACTGAGCGTCAGA
CCCCGTAGAAAAGATCAAAGGATCTTCTTGAGATCCTTTTTTTCTGCGCGTAATCTGCTGCTTGCAAACA
AAAAAACCACCGCTACCAGCGGTGGTTTGTTTGCCGGATCAAGAGCTACCAACTCTTTTTCCGAAGGTAA
CTGGCTTCAGCAGAGCGCAGATACCAAATACTGTTCTTCTAGTGTAGCCGTAGTTAGGCCACCACTTCAA
GAACTCTGTAGCACCGCCTACATACCTCGCTCTGCTAATCCTGTTACCAGTGGCTGCTGCCAGTGGCGAT
AAGTCGTGTCTTACCGGGTTGGACTCAAGACGATAGTTACCGGATAAGGCGCAGCGGTCGGGCTGAACGG
GGGGTTCGTGCACACAGCCCAGCTTGGAGCGAACGACCTACACCGAACTGAGATACCTACAGCGTGAGCT
ATGAGAAAGCGCCACGCTTCCCGAAGGGAGAAAGGCGGACAGGTATCCGGTAAGCGGCAGGGTCGGAACA
GGAGAGCGCACGAGGGAGCTTCCAGGGGGAAACGCCTGGTATCTTTATAGTCCTGTCGGGTTTCGCCACC
TCTGACTTGAGCGTCGATTTTTGTGATGCTCGTCAGGGGGGCGGAGCCTATGGAAAAACGCCAGCAACGC
GGCCTTTTTACGGTTCCTGGCCTTTTGCTGGCCTTTTGCTCACATGTTCTTTCCTGCGTTATCCCCTGAT
TCTGTGGATAACCGTATTACCGCCTTTGAGTGAGCTGATACCGCTCGCCGCAGCCGAACGACCGAGCGCA
GCGAGTCAGTGAGCGAGGAAGCGGAAGAGCGCCCAATACGCAAACCGCCTCTCCCCGCGCGTTGGCCGAT
TCATTAATGCAGCTGGCACGACAGGTTTCCCGACTGGAAAGCGGGCAGTGAGCGCAACGCAATTAATGTG
AGTTAGCTCACTCATTAGGCACCCCAGGCTTTACACTTTATGCTTCCGGCTCGTATGTTGTGTGGAATTG
TGAGCGGATAACAATTTCACACAGGAAACAGCTATGACCATGATTACGCCAAGCGCGCAATTAACCCTCA
CTAAAGGGAACAAAAGCTGGAGCTGCAAGC
Features (pLannotate 1.2.2; 31 found; start..end, strand, type, name):
      5..231     +  promoter       RSV promoter: Rous sarcoma virus enhancer/promoter
    232..412     +  LTR            5' LTR (truncated): truncated 5' long terminal repeat (LTR) from HIV-1
    459..584     +  misc_feature   HIV-1 Ψ: packaging signal of human immunodeficiency virus type 1
    568..931     +  CDS            HIV-1 gag (fragment): gag protein from human immunodeficiency virus 1; gag
   1077..1310    +  misc_feature   RRE: The Rev response element (RRE) of HIV-1 allows for Rev-dependent mRNA export from the nucleus to the cytoplasm.
   1687..1713    +  CDS            Rev (fragment): human immunodeficiency virus 1 (HIV-1) Rev protein; rev; enhances nuclear export of unspliced and incompletely spliced viral mRNAs
   1720..1743    +  promoter       SV40 promoter (fragment): SV40 early promoter
   1744..1815    +  promoter       SV40 promoter (fragment): SV40 enhancer and early promoter
   1839..1974    +  rep_origin     SV40 ori: SV40 origin of replication
   2020..2616    +  CDS            PuroR (fragment): puromycin N-acetyltransferase; pac from Streptomyces; confers resistance to puromycin
   2665..2782    +  misc_feature   cPPT/CTS: central polypurine tract and central termination sequence of HIV-1
   2847..2913    +  CDS            small t antigen (fragment): SV40 (simian virus 40) small t antigen
   2920..4098    +  promoter       EF-1α promoter: strong constitutive promoter for human elongation factor EF-1α
   4115..9145    +  CDS            ZNF831: ZN831_HUMAN - Also known as C20orf174. Experimental evidence at transcript level: Swiss-Prot protein existence level 2. From Homo sapiens (Human).
   9161..9214    +  promoter       U6 promoter (fragment): RNA polymerase III promoter for human U6 snRNA
   9256..9844    +  misc_feature   WPRE: woodchuck hepatitis virus posttranscriptional regulatory element
   9895..9914    +  misc_feature   cPPT/CTS (fragment): central polypurine tract and central termination sequence of HIV-1
   9916..10149   +  LTR            3' LTR (ΔU3): self-inactivating 3' long terminal repeat (LTR) from HIV-1
  10227..10348   +  polyA_signal   SV40 poly(A) signal: SV40 polyadenylation signal
  10388..10523   +  rep_origin     SV40 ori: SV40 origin of replication
  10544..10562   -  promoter       T7 promoter: promoter for bacteriophage T7 RNA polymerase
  10570..10725   +  CDS            lacZα (fragment): LacZα fragment of β-galactosidase; lacZ fragment
  10730..11158   +  rep_origin     f1 ori (sequence partly withheld): f1 bacteriophage origin of replication; arrow indicates direction of (+) strand synthesis
  11211..11315   +  promoter       AmpR promoter: bla
  11316..12176   +  CDS            AmpR: β-lactamase; bla; confers resistance to ampicillin, carbenicillin, and related antibiotics
  12347..12935   +  rep_origin     ori: high-copy-number ColE1/pMB1/pBR322/pUC origin of replication
  13118..13210   +  CDS            lacI (fragment): lac repressor; lacI; The lac repressor binds to the lac operator to inhibit transcription in E. coli. This inhibition can be relieved by adding lactose or isopropyl-β-D-thiogalactopyranoside (IPTG).
  13223..13244   +  protein_bind   CAP binding site: CAP binding activates transcription in the presence of cAMP. E. coli catabolite activator protein
  13259..13289   +  promoter       lac promoter: promoter for the E. coli lac operon
  13293..13315   +  protein_bind   lac operator (fragment): The lac repressor binds to the lac operator to inhibit transcription in E. coli. This inhibition can be relieved by adding lactose or isopropyl-β-D-thiogalactopyranoside (IPTG). lac repressor encoded by lacI
  13358..13376   +  promoter       T3 promoter: promoter for bacteriophage T3 RNA polymerase
