[The description below was written by a language model from this plasmid's Addgene catalogue record and pLannotate feature annotations shown in this document.]
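Description:
TFORF0912 is a lentiviral mammalian expression plasmid built on the pLX_TRC317 backbone, carrying the human zinc-finger transcription factor ZNF831 as an overexpression ORF. It belongs to a large barcoded transcription factor ORF collection in which each construct has a unique 24-bp barcode, so that the identity of the delivered factor can be read out in pooled screens, such as screens for factors that drive directed differentiation. In bacteria it is maintained by a high-copy ColE1/pUC-type origin and selected with ampicillin through the bla gene. An f1 origin and remnants of a lacZα/lac promoter cloning region flanked by T7 and T3 promoters also sit in the backbone.

The viral cassette follows a third-generation, self-inactivating design. An RSV promoter fused to a truncated HIV-1 5' LTR drives production of the genomic RNA, followed by the Ψ packaging signal, a gag fragment, the Rev response element for nuclear export, and a cPPT/CTS. The cassette ends in a ΔU3 3' LTR that disables LTR promoter activity after integration. Within the provirus, an SV40 early promoter/origin region expresses puromycin N-acetyltransferase for selecting transduced cells. Downstream, the strong constitutive EF-1α promoter drives the roughly 5 kb ZNF831 coding sequence, and a WPRE after the ORF enhances transcript stability and expression. The feature table does not annotate the barcode, so its exact position is not stated, and the short U6 promoter fragment between the ORF and WPRE is probably residual backbone sequence. The ORF was made synthetically. The depositor warns that the plasmid can recombine, a known risk with LTR-containing vectors, especially ones with large inserts like this one.
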