Addgene plasmid #143449: TFORF0912
Purpose: Lentiviral vector for overexpressing transcription factor ORFs with unique 24-bp barcodes. Barcodes facilitate identification of transcription factors in pooled screens.
Depositing lab: Feng Zhang. Depositing organization: Broad Institute. Publication: A transcription factor atlas of directed differentiation. Joung J, Ma S, Tay T, Geiger-Schuller KR, Kirchgatterer PC, Verdine VK, Guo B, Arias-Garcia MA, Allen WE, Singh A, Kuksenko O, Abudayyeh OO, Gootenberg JS, Fu Z, Macrae RK, Buenrostro JD, Regev A, Zhang F. Cell. 2023 Jan 5;186(1):209-229.e26. doi: 10.1016/j.cell.2022.11.026. PubMed 36608654.
Backbone
  Vector backbone: pLX_TRC317
  Backbone manufacturer: Broad Institute Genetic Perturbation Platform
  Backbone size w/o insert (bp): 8264
  Vector type: Mammalian Expression, Lentiviral
  Selectable markers: Puromycin
Growth in bacteria
  Bacterial resistance: Ampicillin, 100 μg/mL
  Growth temperature: 37°C
  Growth strain: NEB Stable
  Copy number: High Copy
Gene/Insert
  Gene/Insert name: ZNF831
  Species: H. sapiens (human)
  Insert size (bp): 5135
  Entrez Gene: ZNF831 (a.k.a. C20orf174, dJ492J12.1)
  Promoter: EF1a
  Cloning method: Unknown
  Sequencing primers: 5′ GGGTGGAGACTGAAGTTAGGCCAG; 3′ CACATAGCGTAAAAGGAGCAACATAG
Terms and licenses: Academic/Nonprofit Terms; Industry Terms: Not Available to Industry
Depositor comments: XM_006723698,XM_017027643,XM_017027644,XM_011528534,XM_017027642,XM_005260272,XM_011528537,XM_011528536,XM_005260273,XM_011528538,NM_178457,ENST00000637017,ENST00000371030 . The transcription factor ORF portion of this plasmid was synthesized by Genewiz. Please test multiple small colonies in case of plasmid recombination. To make this collection available in a timely manner, a portion of this collection was not fully sequenced by Addgene. If an Addgene verified full plasmid sequence is not available, please contact us prior to placing an order to request the full sequence.
How to cite: TFORF0912 was a gift from Feng Zhang (Addgene plasmid # 143449 ; http://n2t.net/addgene:143449 ; RRID:Addgene_143449)
