>Addgene plasmid #143449 | TFORF0912 | depositor partial sequence | sequence record 282485 | Insert
ACCGCCACCATGGAGGTTCCAGAACCCACCTGCCCTGCCCCTCCTGCGAGGGACCAGCCAGCTCCCACTC
CTGGCCCTCCAGGGGCCCCAGGTGGCCAGGCCTCACCTCACCTGACCCTGGGCCCTGTCCTTCTGCCGCC
AGAGCAGGGCCTGGCCCCCCCCACTGTGTTCCTGAAGGCCCTGCCCATCCCACTGTACCACACGGTGCCT
CCCGGGGGCCTCCAGCCCCGCGCCCCGCTAGTGACGGGCAGCCTAGATGGGGGCAACGTGCCCTTCATAC
TCAGCCCTGTGCTGCAGCCTGAAGGGCCTGGCCCCACCCAGGTGGGGAAGCCGGCGGCCCCTACGCTGAC
GGTGAACATCGTGGGCACTCTGCCTGTCCTGTCGCCGGGCCTGGGCCCCACGCTGGGCAGCCCAGGCAAG
GTGCGGAATGCGGGCAAGTACCTGTGTCCGCACTGTGGTCGCGACTGCCTGAAGCCCAGTGTTCTAGAGA
AGCACATCCGGTCCCACACGGGTGAGAGGCCCTTCCCGTGTGCCACCTGCGGCATCGCCTTTAAGACCCA
GAGCAATCTCTACAAGCACAGGCGGACGCAGACGCACCTCAACAACTCCCGGCTGTCCTCAGAGTCCGAG
GGCGCCGGGGGCGGCCTCCTGGAGGAAGGGGACAAGGCCGGAGAGCCCCCCAGACCAGAGGGCAGGGGCG
AGAGCAGGTGCCAGGGGATGCACGAAGGCGCCTCGGAGAGACCCCTTTCTCCGGGTGCCCACGTGCCCCT
ACTTGCCAAGAACCTGGATGTGAGGACCGAAGCTGCTCCCTGTCCAGGGTCCGCATTTGCCGACAGAGAG
GCTCCTTGGGACTCTGCCCCCATGGCGTCACCTGGGCTCCCAGCGGCCAGCACACAACCCTGGCGTAAGT
TGCCAGAGCAGAAGTCGCCGACCGCCGGGAAGCCGTGCGCCCTGCAGCGGCAGCAGGCGACGGCAGCGGA
GAAGCCCTGGGATGCCAAGGCCCCCGAGGGCCGGCTGCGGAAGTGTGAGAGCACCGACTCGGGGTACCTG
TCGCGCTCCGACAGCGCGGAGCAGCCGCATGCGCCCTGCAGCCCCCTGCACAGCCTTTCGGAGCACAGCG
CCGAGTCCGAGGGGGAGGGCGGCCCGGGCCCGGGGCCAGGGGTCGCAGGGGCCGAGCCCGGGGCGCGAGA
AGCCGGCCTGGAGCTGGAGAAGAAGCGGCTGGAGGAGCGCATCGCCCAGCTCATCTCCCACAACCAGGCG
GTGGTGGACGATGCCCAGCTGGACAACGTGCGGCCCCGGAAGACCGGGCTGTCCAAACAGGGCAGCATCG
ACCTGCCCACGCCCTACACCTACAAGGACTCCTTCCACTTTGACATCCGCGCGCTGGAGCCAGGCCGTAG
GAGGGCCCCGGGCCCCGTGCGCTCCACCTGGACGCCCCCAGACAAGTCTCGGCCCCTCTTCTTCCACTCC
GTCCCCACTCAGCTCTCCACCACCGTGGAATGTGTCCCCGTCACCAGGAGCAACTCGCTGCCCTTCGTCG
AGGGCTCCAGGACGTGGCTGGAGCCCAGGGAGCCCCGGGACCCCTGGTCCAGGACGCAGAAGCCTCTGAG
CCCCAGGCCCGGCCCAGCCCGCCTGGGCTGCCGCTCGGGACTAAGCTCGACTGACGTTCCCAGTGGGCAT
CCCCGGGCCCTGGTCAGACAGGCCGCGGTGGAGGACCTGCCAGGCACCCCCATTGGCGATGCCCTGGTGC
CCGCAGAGGACACAGACGCAAAGAGAACTGCTGCGCGGGAGGCCATGGCCGGCAAGGGCAGAGCGGGCGG
CAGGAAGTGCGGCCAGAGAAGGCTGAAGATGTTCTCCCAGGAGAAGTGGCAGGTGTACGGGGATGAGACG
TTCAAAAGGATCTACCAGAAAATGAAAGCCAGTCCCCATGGAGGCAAGAAAGCCAGGGAGGTGGGAATGG
GCAGTGGGGCAGAACTGGGCTTTCCTCTGCAGAAAGAGGCAGCAGGGAGCTCAGGCACAGTCCCCACCCA
AGACAGGAGGACCCCTGTCCATGAGGACATATCCGCAGGGGCAACGCCAGAGCCTTGGGGAAATCCACCA
GCCCTGGAGGCCTCCTTGGTGACTGAACCCACTAAGCATGGGGAGACGGTGGCCAGGAGAGGAGACAGTG
ACCGACCCAGGGTGGAAGAGGCTGTGTCATCCCCTGCACTGGGTGGCAGAGACAGTCCCTGTTCAGGCAG
TAGGAGCCCCCTGGTCTCTCCAAATGGGAGGCTGGAACTGGGGTGGCAGATGCCCCCAGCACCTGGCCCC
CTCAAAGGGGGTGATGTAGAGGCTCCCAGGCCAGTTTGGCCGGACCCCAAGCTGGAAGGAGGTGCCCGAG
GTGTGGGGGATGTTCAGGAGACCTGCCTGTGGGCCCAGACTGTCCTGAGATGGCCCAGCAGGGGCTCAGG
GGAGGACAAGCTCCCCTCAGAGAGGAAGAAGCTGAAAGTGGAGGACCTGCACAGCTGGAAGCAACCAGAG
CCTGTGAGCGCAGAGACCCCAGGTGGGCCCACGCAGCCTGCCTCTTTGTCATCCCAGAAGCAGGATGCCG
ATCCCGGGGAGGTGCCAGGGGGCTCAAAGGAGAGTGCCAGGCAGGTGGGCGAGCCTCTGGAGTCCTCTGG
AGCCTCCTTGGCTGCTGCTTCTGTTGCCCTGAAGAGGGTGGGGCCAAGGGACAAGGCTACCCCACTGCAT
CCTGCAGCCCCAGCCCCCGCAGAGCACCCCTCGCTGGCCACCCCACCTCAGGCTCCTAGAGTGCTCTCTG
CCCTGGCAGATAATGCCTTTTCCCCCAAGTACCTCCTCAGGTTACCTCAGGCAGAGACCCCCTTACCACT
GCCCATTCCCTGGGGACCAAGGCACAGCCAGGACTCTCTCTGCAGCAGTGGGTGGCCTGAAGAACGGGCA
TCATTTGTTGGGTCAGGACTGGGGACCCCTCTTTCTCCCAGCCCAGCCTCAGGCCCCTCCCCAGGTGAGG
CGGACAGCATCCTGGAGGACCCCAGCTGTTCCAGGCCACAGGATGGGAGAAAAGGGGCACAGTTGGGGGG
GGACAAGGGGGACAGGATGGCCACTAGCAGGCCAGCAGCCAGGGAGTTGCCCATCTCAGCACCAGGGGCT
CCCAGGGAGGCTACCTCCTCCCCGCCCACTCCAACGTGTGAGGCACACTTAGTTCAGGACATGGAGGGTG
ACAGCCACCGTATCCATCGCCTCTGCATGGGCAGCACTTTGGCAAGGGCCAGGCTCTCTGGGGATGTCCT
GAATCCCTGGGTACCCAACTGGGAGCTGGGGGAGCCTCCTGGGAATGCCCCAGAAGATCCTTCTTCAGGG
CCCCTGGTGGGCCCCGACCCGTGTTCCCCCCTCCAGCCTGGCTCCTTCCTCACTGCCCTCACTCGGCCTC
AGGGTGTGCCCCCAGGCTGGCCAGAGCTGGCCTTGTCTTCCCACTCAGGGACGTCCCGGAGCCACAGCAC
CCGCAGTCCCCACAGCACCCAAAACCCCTTTCCCTCACTGAAGGCTGAGCCGCGGCTCACGTGGTGTTGC
CTGAGCCGCAGTGTCCCTCTGCCCGCGGAGCAGAAGGCAAAGGCGGCATCTGTGTACTTGGCGGTGCACT
TTCCTGGTAGCAGCCTCCGAGATGAGGGTCCCAATGGCCCTCCTGGGAGCAATGGAGGATGGACCTGGAC
AAGCCCTGGAGAAGGAGGGCCGGCGCAGATGTCCAAGTTCTCCTACCCAACAGTCCCAGGGGTGATGCCC
CAGCACCAGGTGTCTGAGCCAGAATGGAAGAAAGGCCTGCCTTGGAGGGCAAAGATGTCTCGTGGGAACA
GCAAGCAGAGAAAACTGAAGATCAACCCTAAAAGGTACAAAGGGAATTTCTTGCAGAGCTGTGTTCAGCT
GAGAGCCAGTAGACTTCGCACACCAACCTGGGTGCGAAGAAGAAGCCGCCACCCTCCCGCACTTGAGGGA
CTGAAGCCATGCAGGACCCCTGGGCAGACCTCTTCAGAAATAGCAGGTCTGAATCTGCAAGAGGAGCCAT
CTTGTGCCACCTCAGAATCACCTCCTTGTTGTGGGAAGGAAGAGAAGAAGGAAGGTGACTGCAGACAAAC
CTTAGGAACCCTCTCTCTTGGTACAAGTTCAAGAATTGTCAGGGAAATGGACAAACGAACTGTGAAGGAT
ATTTCTCCATCTGCTGGTGAGCATGGTGACTGTACTACTCACAGCACTGCTGCCACATCAGGATTATCTC
TGCAATCTGACACCTGCCTGGCAGTGGTTAATGACGTGCCTCTACCCCCTGGCAAAGGTCTTGACCTTGG
GTTGCTGGAGACTCAGCTGCTGGCCTCCCAGGATTCAGTCTCAACAGATCCCAAACCATACATCTTCTCA
GATGCTCAAAGGCCTTCTTCCTTTGGGTCCAAAGGAACTTTTCCCCACCATGACATTGCTACCTCTGTGG
CTGCCGTTTGTATTTCTCTGCCAGTGAGAACAGATCACATAGCCCAGGAAATTCACAGTGCTGAATCACG
AGACCACAGCCAGACTGCAGGGAGGACTCTGACATCAAGCTCCCCAGACAGCAAAGTCACAGAAGAGGGC
AGAGCACAGACCCTCTTGCCAGGGAGACCTTCATCTGGACAAAGAATTTCAGATTCGGTTCCACTGGAGT
CAACTGAAAAAACTCATCTTGAAATACCAGCTTCAGGACCAAGTTCAGCTAGTTCACACCACAAGGAAGG
GAGACACAAGACGTTTTTTCCTTCCAGAGGCCAGTATGGGTGTGGGGAAATGACTGTCCCCTGCCCCTCT
TTAGGAAGTGACGGTAGGAAACGTCAGGTATCTGGATTAATCACTCGGAAAGATTCTGTGGTTCCTTCTA
AGCCAGAGCAGCCCATAGAAATTCCTGAAGCCCCTTCTAAATCCCTCAAGAAGAGGAGTCTGGAAGGAAT
GAGAAAGCAAACTCGAGTAGAGTTCAGTGACACCAGCAGCGACGATGAAGACCGATTAGTTATAGAAATA
TAGTAATGAACTAGTCCGTAACTTGAAAGTATTTCGATTTCTTGGCTTTATATATCTTGTGGAAAGGACG
ACACCCATATCCCTACGATAGCAGC
