>Addgene plasmid #143449 | TFORF0912 | depositor partial sequence | sequence record 282486 | Barcode
CACCCATATCCCTACGATAGCAGC
